>Addgene plasmid #229850 | pBS-ACTB-C200-T7 | addgene full sequence | sequence record 457516 | Addgene NGS Result
CTAAATTGTAAGCGTTAATATTTTGTTAAAATTCGCGTTAAATTTTTGTTAAATCAGCTCATTTTTTAAC
CAATAGGCCGAAATCGGCAAAATCCCTTATAAATCAAAAGAATAGACCGAGATAGGGT
[37 nt withheld, positions 129-165]
AAAGAACGTGGACTCCAACGTCAAAGG
[49 nt withheld, positions 193-241]
T
[91 nt withheld, positions 243-333]
G
[124 nt withheld, positions 335-458]
CCCATTCGCCATTCAGGCTGCGCAACTGTTGGGAAGGGCGATCGGTGCGGGCCTCTTCGCTATTACGCCA
GCTGGCGAAAGGGGGATGTGCTGCAAGGCGATTAAGTTGGGTAACGCCAGGGTTTTCCCAGTCACGACGT
TGTAAAACGACGGCCAGTGAGCGCGCGTCGAGTGGTGTGTGGGGAGCTGTCACATCCAGGGTCCTCACTG
CCTGTCCCCTTCCCTCCTCAGATCATTGCTCCTCCTGAGCGCAAGTACTCCGTGTGGATCGGCGGCTCCA
TCCTGGCCTCGCTGTCCACCTTCCAGCAGATGTGGATCAGCAAGCAGGAGTATGACGAGTCCGGCCCCTC
CATCGTCCACCTAATACGACTCACTATAGGGTAGTTAGTTGCGTTACACCCTTTCTTGACAAAACCTAAC
TTGCGCAGAAAACAAGATGAGATTGGCATGGCTTTATTTGTTTTTTTTGTTTTGTTTTGGTTTTTTTTTT
TTTTGGCTTGACTCAGGATTTAAAAACTGGAACGGTGAAGGTGACAGCAGTCGGTTGGAGCGAGCATCCC
CCAAAGTGCTAATCATGGTCATAGCTGTTTCCTGTGTGAAATTGTTATCCGCTCACAATTCCACACAACA
TACGAGCCGGAAGCATAAAGTGTAAAGCCTGGGGTGCCTAATGAGTGAGCTAACTCACATTAATTGCGTT
GCGCTCACTGCCCGCTTTCCAGTCGGGAAACCTGTCGTGCCAGCTGCATTAATGAATCGGCCAACGCGCG
GGGAGAGGCGGTTTGCGTATTGGGCGCTCTTCCGCTTCCTCGCTCACTGACTCGCTGCGCTCGGTCGTTC
GGCTGCGGCGAGCGGTATCAGCTCACTCAAAGGCGGTAATACGGTTATCCACAGAATCAGGGGATAACGC
AGGAAAGAACATGTGAGCAAAAGGCCAGCAAAAGGCCAGGAACCGTAAAAAGGCCGCGTTGCTGGCGTTT
TTCCATAGGCTCCGCCCCCCTGACGAGCATCACAAAAATCGACGCTCAAGTCAGAGGTGGCGAAACCCGA
CAGGACTATAAAGATACCAGGCGTTTCCCCCTGGAAGCTCCCTCGTGCGCTCTCCTGTTCCGACCCTGCC
GCTTACCGGATACCTGTCCGCCTTTCTCCCTTCGGGAAGCGTGGCGCTTTCTCATAGCTCACGCTGTAGG
TATCTCAGTTCGGTGTAGGTCGTTCGCTCCAAGCTGGGCTGTGTGCACGAACCCCCCGTTCAGCCCGACC
GCTGCGCCTTATCCGGTAACTATCGTCTTGAGTCCAACCCGGTAAGACACGACTTATCGCCACTGGCAGC
AGCCACTGGTAACAGGATTAGCAGAGCGAGGTATGTAGGCGGTGCTACAGAGTTCTTGAAGTGGTGGCCT
AACTACGGCTACACTAGAAGAACAGTATTTGGTATCTGCGCTCTGCTGAAGCCAGTTACCTTCGGAAAAA
GAGTTGGTAGCTCTTGATCCGGCAAACAAACCACCGCTGGTAGCGGTGGTTTTTTTGTTTGCAAGCAGCA
GATTACGCGCAGAAAAAAAGGATCTCAAGAAGATCCTTTGATCTTTTCTACGGGGTCTGACGCTCAGTGG
AACGAAAACTCACGTTAAGGGATTTTGGTCATGAGATTATCAAAAAGGATCTTCACCTAGATCCTTTTAA
ATTAAAAATGAAGTTTTAAATCAATCTAAAGTATATATGAGTAAACTTGGTCTGACAGTTACCAATGCTT
AATCAGTGAGGCACCTATCTCAGCGATCTGTCTATTTCGTTCATCCATAGTTGCCTGACTCCCCGTCGTG
TAGATAACTACGATACGGGAGGGCTTACCATCTGGCCCCAGTGCTGCAATGATACCGCGAGACCCACGCT
CACCGGCTCCAGATTTATCAGCAATAAACCAGCCAGCCGGAAGGGCCGAGCGCAGAAGTGGTCCTGCAAC
TTTATCCGCCTCCATCCAGTCTATTAATTGTTGCCGGGAAGCTAGAGTAAGTAGTTCGCCAGTTAATAGT
TTGCGCAACGTTGTTGCCATTGCTACAGGCATCGTGGTGTCACGCTCGTCGTTTGGTATGGCTTCATTCA
GCTCCGGTTCCCAACGATCAAGGCGAGTTACATGATCCCCCATGTTGTGCAAAAAAGCGGTTAGCTCCTT
CGGTCCTCCGATCGTTGTCAGAAGTAAGTTGGCCGCAGTGTTATCACTCATGGTTATGGCAGCACTGCAT
AATTCTCTTACTGTCATGCCATCCGTAAGATGCTTTTCTGTGACTGGTGAGTACTCAACCAAGTCATTCT
GAGAATAGTGTATGCGGCGACCGAGTTGCTCTTGCCCGGCGTCAATACGGGATAATACCGCGCCACATAG
CAGAACTTTAAAAGTGCTCATCATTGGAAAACGTTCTTCGGGGCGAAAACTCTCAAGGATCTTACCGCTG
TTGAGATCCAGTTCGATGTAACCCACTCGTGCACCCAACTGATCTTCAGCATCTTTTACTTTCACCAGCG
TTTCTGGGTGAGCAAAAACAGGAAGGCAAAATGCCGCAAAAAAGGGAATAAGGGCGACACGGAAATGTTG
AATACTCATACTCTTCCTTTTTCAATATTATTGAAGCATTTATCAGGGTTATTGTCTCATGAGCGGATAC
ATATTTGAATGTATTTAGAAAAATAAACAAATAGGGGTTCCGCGCACATTTCCCCGAAAAGTGCCAC
Features (pLannotate 1.2.2; 11 found; start..end, strand, type, name):
     30..458     -  rep_origin     f1 ori (sequence partly withheld): f1 bacteriophage origin of replication; arrow indicates direction of (+) strand synthesis
    463..618     -  CDS            lacZα (fragment): LacZα fragment of β-galactosidase; lacZ fragment
    735..818     +  CDS            ACT_DICVI (fragment): Experimental evidence at transcript level: Swiss-Prot protein existence level 2. Actins are highly conserved proteins that are involved in various types of cell motility and are ubiquitously expressed in all eukaryotic cells. From Dictyocaulus viviparus (Bovine lungworm).
    820..838     +  promoter       T7 promoter: promoter for bacteriophage T7 RNA polymerase
   1060..1076    -  protein_bind   lac operator: The lac repressor binds to the lac operator to inhibit transcription in E. coli. This inhibition can be relieved by adding lactose or isopropyl-β-D-thiogalactopyranoside (IPTG). lac repressor encoded by lacI
   1084..1114    -  promoter       lac promoter: promoter for the E. coli lac operon
   1129..1150    -  protein_bind   CAP binding site: CAP binding activates transcription in the presence of cAMP. E. coli catabolite activator protein
   1163..1255    -  CDS            lacI (fragment): lac repressor; lacI; The lac repressor binds to the lac operator to inhibit transcription in E. coli. This inhibition can be relieved by adding lactose or isopropyl-β-D-thiogalactopyranoside (IPTG).
   1438..2026    -  rep_origin     ori: high-copy-number ColE1/pMB1/pBR322/pUC origin of replication
   2197..3057    -  CDS            AmpR: β-lactamase; bla; confers resistance to ampicillin, carbenicillin, and related antibiotics
   3058..3162    -  promoter       AmpR promoter: bla
