[The description below was written by a language model from this plasmid's Addgene catalogue record and pLannotate feature annotations shown in this document.]
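Description:
pBS-ACTB-C200-T7 is a small homologous-recombination donor plasmid for the human ACTB (β-actin) locus, built in the pBluescript II SK(+) cloning backbone with no recorded backbone modifications. It is about 3.2 kb in total and is maintained in E. coli at high copy through a ColE1/pUC-type origin, with selection by ampicillin resistance (β-lactamase under its own bla promoter). The backbone also contributes an f1 phage origin, which allows single-stranded DNA production, and the remnants of the lacZα blue/white screening region (lac promoter, operator, CAP site and a lacZα fragment) flanking the cloning site.

The payload is a roughly 400 bp partial sequence of the human ACTB gene. The automated annotation detects a short actin-coding fragment, matched by homology to a nematode actin because actins are so conserved, although the insert is recorded as human. This is followed immediately by a T7 promoter sequence. According to the stated purpose, the T7 sequence serves here as a unique sequence tag rather than a transcription element: once the donor is used as a repair template at the ACTB site, the T7 sequence is copied into the genome, allowing homologous-recombination products to be detected specifically. The record does not describe how the target break is introduced, the detection method, or the exact arrangement of the homology arms, though the position of the T7 sequence suggests that it sits within the ACTB homology. There is no mammalian promoter, reporter or selection marker. The depositor notes that small indels can arise in runs of consecutive thymines, and that a single-nucleotide insertion in the ACTB fragment is unlikely to affect function.
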