Addgene plasmid #229850: pBS-ACTB-C200-T7
Purpose: Donor vector for the ACTB site containing T7 sequence for detection of HR products.
Depositing lab: Natsuko Chiba. Depositing organization: Tohoku University.
Backbone
  Vector backbone: pBlueScript II SK (+)
  Backbone manufacturer: Stratagene
  Backbone size w/o insert (bp): 2959
  Total vector size (bp): 3184
  Modifications to backbone: None
  Vector type: HR donor vector for human ACTB gene.
Growth in bacteria
  Bacterial resistance: Ampicillin, 100 μg/mL
  Growth temperature: 37°C
  Growth strain: DH5alpha
  Copy number: High Copy
Gene/Insert
  Gene/Insert name: Partial sequence of ACTB gene
  Species: H. sapiens (human)
  Insert size (bp): 401
Terms and licenses: Academic/Nonprofit Terms; Industry Terms: Not Available to Industry
Depositor comments: Small InDels may occur in the regions with consecutive thymine (T) sequences; single nucleotide insertion in the ACTB partial gene sequence is likely not a concern for plasmid function.
How to cite: pBS-ACTB-C200-T7 was a gift from Natsuko Chiba (Addgene plasmid # 229850 ; http://n2t.net/addgene:229850 ; RRID:Addgene_229850)
